Addgene plasmid #98584: pCML 314
Purpose: pCsrA-NYFP + CsrB-2MS2BD. Expresses protein-NYFP and RNA-2MS2BD fusions in E. coli for TriFC assay (ampR).
Depositing lab: Lydia Contreras. Depositing organization: University of Texas at Austin. Publication: Adaptation of Tri-molecular fluorescence complementation allows assaying of regulatory Csr RNA-protein interactions in bacteria. Gelderman G, Sivakumar A, Lipp S, Contreras L. Biotechnol Bioeng. 2015 Feb;112(2):365-75. doi: 10.1002/bit.25351. Epub 2014 Sep 26. PubMed 25080893.
Backbone
  Vector backbone: Derived from pDMSA-Y1 (Kostecki et al., 2010, 10.1371/journal.pone.0009225)
  Backbone size w/o insert (bp): 3500
  Total vector size (bp): 4000
  Vector type: Bacterial Expression
Growth in bacteria
  Bacterial resistance: Ampicillin, 100 μg/mL
  Growth temperature: 37°C
  Growth strain: DH5alpha
  Growth instructions: May need to be grown at room temperature for complementation assay.
  Copy number: Unknown
Gene/Insert 1
  Gene/Insert name: CsrA
  Species: Escherichia Coli K-12 MG1655
  Insert size (bp): 183
  Promoter: pLacO
  Cloning method: Gibson Cloning
  Sequencing primers: 5′ N/A; 3′ CCGTTTACGTCGCCGTCCAGCTCGACCAGG
Gene/Insert 2
  Gene/Insert name: csrB
  Species: Escherichia coli K-12 MG1655
  Insert size (bp): 330
  Promoter: pLacO
  Cloning method: Gibson Cloning
  Sequencing primers: 5′ N/A; 3′ CCTTAGGATCCATATATAGGGCCC
Terms and licenses: Academic/Nonprofit Terms; Industry Terms: Not Available to Industry
How to cite: pCML 314 was a gift from Lydia Contreras (Addgene plasmid # 98584 ; http://n2t.net/addgene:98584 ; RRID:Addgene_98584)
