[The description below was written by a language model from this plasmid's Addgene catalogue record and pLannotate feature annotations shown in this document.]
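Description:
pCML 314 is a bacterial expression plasmid of about 4 kb, derived from the pDMSA-Y1 backbone and built for tri-molecular fluorescence complementation (TriFC) assays of RNA–protein interactions in E. coli. It is selected with ampicillin through a β-lactamase (AmpR) gene under its own promoter. The feature table annotates a full ColE1/pMB1-type origin as the replication origin, although the catalogue lists copy number as unknown. Short fragments of an RSF origin, bom, rop and lacI are also detected. These appear to be non-functional remnants of earlier cloning steps, and since only lacI fragments are present, the plasmid itself does not seem to encode an intact lac repressor.

The payload consists of two divergently oriented cassettes, each driven by a lac promoter with its CAP binding site and lac operator (recorded as pLacO). One expresses the E. coli K-12 MG1655 global regulator CsrA (183 bp coding sequence) followed downstream by an N-terminal fragment of a yellow fluorescent protein, annotated as the VN155(I152L) mVenus fragment, giving CsrA-NYFP. The other, on the opposite strand, transcribes the small regulatory RNA CsrB followed by two MS2 stem loops (the 2MS2BD tag), which are bound by the bacteriophage MS2 coat protein.

In the TriFC scheme, the complementary C-terminal YFP fragment is presumably supplied as an MS2 coat protein fusion from a separate construct, which this record does not describe. Binding of CsrA to the tagged CsrB would bring the two YFP halves together and restore fluorescence, reporting the Csr RNA–protein interaction in living bacteria.
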