Features (pLannotate 1.2.2; 19 found; start..end, strand, type, name):
     30..163     +  rep_origin     RSF ori (fragment): Plasmids containing the RSF 1030 origin of replication can be propagated in E. coli cells that contain additional plasmids with compatible origins.
    165..257     +  CDS            lacI (fragment): lac repressor; lacI; The lac repressor binds to the lac operator to inhibit transcription in E. coli. This inhibition can be relieved by adding lactose or isopropyl-β-D-thiogalactopyranoside (IPTG).
    270..291     +  protein_bind   CAP binding site: CAP binding activates transcription in the presence of cAMP. E. coli catabolite activator protein
    306..336     +  promoter       lac promoter: promoter for the E. coli lac operon
    344..360     +  protein_bind   lac operator: The lac repressor binds to the lac operator to inhibit transcription in E. coli. This inhibition can be relieved by adding lactose or isopropyl-β-D-thiogalactopyranoside (IPTG). lac repressor encoded by lacI
    404..586     +  CDS            csrA: CSRA_ECOLI - Also known as zfiA From Escherichia coli (strain K12).
    653..1105    +  CDS            VN155(I152L): improved N-terminal fragment of mVenus for use in bimolecular fluorescence complementation (BiFC) (Kodama and Hu, 2010)
   1159..1209    -  misc_feature   bom (fragment): basis of mobility region from pBR322
   1311..1346    -  CDS            rop (fragment): Rop protein, which maintains plasmids at low copy number; rop
   1526..1544    -  misc_RNA       MS2 stem loop: stem loop that binds the bacteriophage MS2 coat protein
   1565..1583    -  misc_RNA       MS2 stem loop: stem loop that binds the bacteriophage MS2 coat protein
   1626..1975    -  ncRNA          CsrB: Accession: RF00018 - CsrB/RsmB RNA family
   2012..2028    -  protein_bind   lac operator: The lac repressor binds to the lac operator to inhibit transcription in E. coli. This inhibition can be relieved by adding lactose or isopropyl-β-D-thiogalactopyranoside (IPTG). lac repressor encoded by lacI
   2036..2066    -  promoter       lac promoter: promoter for the E. coli lac operon
   2081..2102    -  protein_bind   CAP binding site: CAP binding activates transcription in the presence of cAMP. E. coli catabolite activator protein
   2115..2207    -  CDS            lacI (fragment): lac repressor; lacI; The lac repressor binds to the lac operator to inhibit transcription in E. coli. This inhibition can be relieved by adding lactose or isopropyl-β-D-thiogalactopyranoside (IPTG).
   2257..2361    +  promoter       AmpR promoter: bla
   2362..3222    +  CDS            AmpR: β-lactamase; bla; confers resistance to ampicillin, carbenicillin, and related antibiotics
   3393..3981    +  rep_origin     ori: high-copy-number ColE1/pMB1/pBR322/pUC origin of replication
>Addgene plasmid #98584 | pCML 314 | addgene full sequence | sequence record 194123 | Addgene NGS Result
TTTTTACGGTTCCTGGCCTTTTGCTGGCCTTTTGCTCACATGTTCTTTCCTGCGTTATCCCCTGATTCTG
TGGATAACCGTATTACCGCCTTTGAGTGAGCTGATACCGCTCGCCGCAGCCGAACGACCGAGCGCAGCGA
GTCAGTGAGCGAGGAAGCGGAAGAGCGCCCAATACGCAAACCGCCTCTCCCCGCGCGTTGGCCGATTCAT
TAATGCAGCTGGCACGACAGGTTTCCCGACTGGAAAGCGGGCAGTGAGCGCAACGCAATTAATGTGAGTT
AGCTCACTCATTAGGCACCCCAGGCTTTACACTTTATGCTTCCGGCTCGTATGTTGTGTGGAATTGTGAG
CGGATAACAATTTCACACAGGAAACAGCTATGACCATGATTACGCCAAGCTTGATGCTGATTCTGACTCG
TCGAGTTGGTGAGACCCTCATGATTGGGGATGAGGTCACCGTGACAGTTTTAGGGGTAAAGGGCAACCAG
GTACGTATTGGCGTAAATGCCCCGAAGGAAGTTTCTGTTCACCGTGAAGAGATCTACCAGCGTATCCAGG
CTGAAAAATCCCAGCAGTCCAGTTACGAGCTCGCTAGCGAATTCGGCGGCGGCGGCGGCAGCGGCGGCGG
CGGCAGCGGCGGCGGCGGCAGCGTGAGCAAGGGCGAGGAGCTGTTCACCGGGGTGGTGCCCATCCTGGTC
GAGCTGGACGGCGACGTAAACGGCCACAAGTTCAGCGTGTCCGGCGAGGGCGAGGGCGATGCCACCTACG
GCAAGCTGACCCTGAAGTTCATCTGCACCACCGGCAAGCTGCCCGTGCCCTGGCCCACCCTCGTGACCAC
CTTCGGCTACGGCCTGCAGTGCTTCGCCCGCTACCCCGACCACATGAAGCAGCACGACTTCTTCAAGTCC
GCCATGCCCGAAGGCTACGTCCAGGAGCGCACCATCTTCTTCAAGGACGACGGCAACTACAAGACCCGCG
CCGAGGTGAAGTTCGAGGGCGACACCCTGGTGAACCGCATCGAGCTGAAGGGCATCGACTTCAAGGAGGA
CGGCAACATCCTGGGGCACAAGCTGGAGTACAACTACAACAGCCACAACGTCTATATCATGGCCGATTAT
AAAGACGATGACGATAAATAAATCGATATAACTAAGTAATATGGTGCACTCTCAGTACAATCTGCTCTGA
TGCCGCATAGTTAAGCCAGCCCCGACACCCGCCAACACCCGCTGACGCGCCCTGACGGGCTTGTCTGCTC
CCGGCATCCGCTTACAGACAAGCTGTGACCGTCTCCGGGAGCTGCATGTGTCAGAGGTTTTCACCGTCAT
CACCGAAACGCGCGAGACGAAAGGGCCTCGTGATACGCCTATTTTTATAGGTTAATGTCATGATAATAAT
GGTTTCTTAGACGTCAATAAAAAAAGGGAGCACTGTATTCACAGCGCTCCCGGTTACTAGTGTGCGCAAA
TTTAAAGCGCTGATATCGATCGCGCGCAGATCTAATGAACCCGGGAATACTGCAGACATGGGTGATCCTC
ATGTTTTCTGGAGTCGACCTGCAGACATGGGTGATCCTCATGTTTTCTAGGCAATTAGGTACCTTAGGAT
CCATATATAGGGCCCGGGTTATAATTACCTCAGGACGCGTGGCGCCCGTTTCGCAGCATTCCAGCTACTT
TTGTTGCTCCCTGCTCATCCTTGACAACTTTTCCTCTGGCCTTGCGGCCAATCGTTCATCCTGAACTATT
GCTTCCTGCTCACACCACCCCGATGTGATACTTCATCCTGAAGTGTCCCTGGCCTTCCTGACCCACCGAA
TCATCCTGACCGGTTCTCATTCTCCATCCTGGAGGTGTCCTTTAACGCGTCCTGCGTCATCCTCTTCGCT
TCATCCAGAAGCCTTTCCCTGAAACACCATCCTGGTGTGTCCTGCAGAAGTGTCATCATCCTGATGTTCA
CTTCGTTGTCTGACTCCCTGTCGACGGTCATATGCTGTTTCCTGTGTGAAATTGTTATCCGCTCACAATT
CCACACAACATACGAGCCGGAAGCATAAAGTGTAAAGCCTGGGGTGCCTAATGAGTGAGCTAACTCACAT
TAATTGCGTTGCGCTCACTGCCCGCTTTCCAGTCGGGAAACCTGTCGTGCCAGCTGCATTAATGAATCGG
CCAACGCGCGGGGAGAGGCGGTTTGCGTATTGGGCGCTCTTCCGCTTCCTCGCGACCGGTCAGGTGGCAC
TTTTCGGGGAAATGTGCGCGGAACCCCTATTTGTTTATTTTTCTAAATACATTCAAATATGTATCCGCTC
ATGAGACAATAACCCTGATAAATGCTTCAATAATATTGAAAAAGGAAGAGTATGAGTATTCAACATTTCC
GTGTCGCCCTTATTCCCTTTTTTGCGGCATTTTGCCTTCCTGTTTTTGCTCACCCAGAAACGCTGGTGAA
AGTAAAAGATGCTGAAGATCAGTTGGGTGCACGAGTGGGTTACATCGAACTGGATCTCAACAGCGGTAAG
ATCCTTGAGAGTTTTCGCCCCGAAGAACGTTTTCCAATGATGAGCACTTTTAAAGTTCTGCTATGTGGCG
CGGTATTATCCCGTATTGACGCCGGGCAAGAGCAACTCGGTCGCCGCATACACTATTCTCAGAATGACTT
GGTTGAGTACTCACCAGTCACAGAAAAGCATCTTACGGATGGCATGACAGTAAGAGAATTATGCAGTGCT
GCCATAACCATGAGTGATAACACTGCGGCCAACTTACTTCTGACAACGATCGGAGGACCGAAGGAGCTAA
CCGCTTTTTTGCACAACATGGGGGATCATGTAACTCGCCTTGATCGTTGGGAACCGGAGCTGAATGAAGC
CATACCAAACGACGAGCGTGACACCACGATGCCTGTAGCAATGGCAACAACGTTGCGCAAACTATTAACT
GGCGAACTACTTACTCTAGCTTCCCGGCAACAATTAATAGACTGGATGGAGGCGGATAAAGTTGCAGGAC
CACTTCTGCGCTCGGCCCTTCCGGCTGGCTGGTTTATTGCTGATAAATCTGGAGCCGGTGAGCGTGGGTC
TCGCGGTATCATTGCAGCACTGGGGCCAGATGGTAAGCCCTCCCGTATCGTAGTTATCTACACGACGGGG
AGTCAGGCAACTATGGATGAACGAAATAGACAGATCGCTGAGATAGGTGCCTCACTGATTAAGCATTGGT
AACTGTCAGACCAAGTTTACTCATATATACTTTAGATTGATTTAAAACTTCATTTTTAATTTAAAAGGAT
CTAGGTGAAGATCCTTTTTGATAATCTCATGACCAAAATCCCTTAACGTGAGTTTTCGTTCCACTGAGCG
TCAGACCCCGTAGAAAAGATCAAAGGATCTTCTTGAGATCCTTTTTTTCTGCGCGTAATCTGCTGCTTGC
AAACAAAAAAACCACCGCTACCAGCGGTGGTTTGTTTGCCGGATCAAGAGCTACCAACTCTTTTTCCGAA
GGTAACTGGCTTCAGCAGAGCGCAGATACCAAATACTGTTCTTCTAGTGTAGCCGTAGTTAGGCCACCAC
TTCAAGAACTCTGTAGCACCGCCTACATACCTCGCTCTGCTAATCCTGTTACCAGTGGCTGCTGCCAGTG
GCGATAAGTCGTGTCTTACCGGGTTGGACTCAAGACGATAGTTACCGGATAAGGCGCAGCGGTCGGGCTG
AACGGGGGGTTCGTGCACACAGCCCAGCTTGGAGCGAACGACCTACACCGAACTGAGATACCTACAGCGT
GAGCTATGAGAAAGCGCCACGCTTCCCGAAGGGAGAAAGGCGGACAGGTATCCGGTAAGCGGCAGGGTCG
GAACAGGAGAGCGCACGAGGGAGCTTCCAGGGGGAAACGCCTGGTATCTTTATAGTCCTGTCGGGTTTCG
CCACCTCTGACTTGAGCGTCGATTTTTGTGATGCTCGTCAGGGGGGCGGAGCCTATGGAAAAACGCCAGC
AACGCGGCC
